Addgene plasmid #91001: pMOD_A0108
Purpose: Module A, Promoter: EC1.2, Gene: AtCas9, Terminator: HSP
Depositing lab: Daniel Voytas. Publication: A multi-purpose toolkit to enable advanced genome engineering in plants. Cermak T, Curtin SJ, Gil-Humanes J, Cegan R, Kono TJY, Konecna E, Belanto JJ, Starker CG, Mathre JW, Greenstein RL, Voytas DF. Plant Cell. 2017 May 18. pii: tpc.00922.2016. doi: 10.1105/tpc.16.00922. PubMed 28522548.
Backbone
  Vector backbone: pMOD_A1001
  Vector type: CRISPR
Growth in bacteria
  Bacterial resistance: Ampicillin, 100 μg/mL
  Growth temperature: 37°C
  Growth strain: DH5alpha
  Copy number: High Copy
Gene/Insert
  Gene/Insert name: AtCas9
  Species: Synthetic
  Promoter: EC1.2
  Cloning method: Gibson Cloning
  Sequencing primers: 5′ unknown
Terms and licenses: Academic/Nonprofit Terms; Industry Terms: Not Available to Industry
How to cite: pMOD_A0108 was a gift from Daniel Voytas (Addgene plasmid # 91001 ; http://n2t.net/addgene:91001 ; RRID:Addgene_91001)
