[The description below was written by a language model from this plasmid's Addgene catalogue record and pLannotate feature annotations shown in this document.]
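Description:
pMOD_A0108 is a "Module A" plasmid from a modular plant genome engineering toolkit, built on the pMOD_A1001 backbone and classified as a CRISPR vector. It is a 7,480 nt high-copy bacterial plasmid that replicates in E. coli from a ColE1/pUC-type origin and is selected with ampicillin through a β-lactamase gene driven by its native bla promoter. As a module plasmid it serves as a cloning intermediate that supplies the nuclease expression unit. The record does not describe the assembly sites or the downstream destination vector, and no plant selectable marker or T-DNA borders are annotated on this plasmid.

The payload is a single expression cassette for AtCas9, a synthetic Cas9 coding sequence that the feature table identifies as Streptococcus pyogenes Cas9. The "At" prefix presumably denotes an Arabidopsis-adapted version, though the record does not say so explicitly. The catalogue lists the EC1.2 promoter as the driver. It was not picked up by automated annotation, but the unannotated region upstream of the Cas9 open reading frame is where it would sit. EC1.2 is generally known as an Arabidopsis egg cell-specific promoter, used to restrict nuclease expression to the egg cell and early embryo so that edits arise early and are more readily inherited rather than mosaic. Transcription is terminated by the Arabidopsis heat shock protein 18.2 (HSP) terminator, which is noted for efficient termination. A short match to a human α2 globin transcriptional pause site just upstream of the coding sequence is only a fragment and may be incidental. The insert was introduced by Gibson cloning. No guide RNA cassette is present, so guides would have to come from other modules of the toolkit.
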