Features (pLannotate 1.2.2; 6 found; start..end, strand, type, name):
     80..668     +  rep_origin     ori: high-copy-number ColE1/pMB1/pBR322/pUC origin of replication
   1845..1868    +  misc_feature   pause site (fragment): RNA polymerase II transcriptional pause signal from the human α2 globin gene
   1914..6017    +  CDS            cas9: CAS9_STRP1 - Also known as csn1 From Streptococcus pyogenes serotype M1.
   6063..6311    +  terminator     HSP terminator: efficient transcription terminator from the Arabidopsis thaliana heat shock protein 18.2 gene (Nagaya et al., 2010)
   6392..6492    +  promoter       AmpR promoter: bla
   6493..7353    +  CDS            AmpR: β-lactamase; bla; confers resistance to ampicillin, carbenicillin, and related antibiotics
>Addgene plasmid #91001 | pMOD_A0108 | addgene full sequence | sequence record 181756 | Addgene NGS Result
GCCTTGACGGCAAAATCCCTTAACGTGAGTTTTCGTTCCACTGAGCGTCAGACCCCGTAGAAAAGATCAA
AGGATCTTCTTGAGATCCTTTTTTTCTGCGCGTAATCTGCTGCTTGCAAACAAAAAAACCACCGCTACCA
GCGGTGGTTTGTTTGCCGGATCAAGAGCTACTAACTCTTTTTCCGAAGGTAACTGGCTTCAGCAGAGCGC
AGATACCAAATACTGTTCTTCTAGTGTAGCCGTAGTTAGGCCACCACTTCAAGAACTCTGTAGCACCGCC
TACATACCTCGCTCTGCTAATCCTGTTACCAGTGGCTGCTGCCAGTGGCGATAAGTCGTGTCTTACCGGG
TTGGACTCAAGACGATAGTTACCGGATAAGGCGCAGCGGTCGGGCTGAACGGGGGGTTCGTGCTCACAGC
CCAGCTTGGAGCGAACGACCTACACCGAACTGAGATACCTACAGCGTGAGCTATGAGAAAGCGCCACGCT
TCCCGAAGGGAGAAAGGCGGACAGGTATCCGGTAAGCGGCAGGGTCGGAACAGGAGAGCGCACGAGGGAG
CTTCCAGGGGGAAACGCCTGGTATCTTTATAGTCCTGTCGGGTTTCGCCACCTCTGACTTGAGCGTCGAT
TTTTGTGATGCTCGTCAGGGGGGCGGAGCCTATGGAAAAACGCCAGCAACGCGGCCTTTTTACGGTTCCT
GGCCTTTTGCTGGCCTTTTGCTCACATGTTCTTTCCTGCGTTATCCCCTGATTCTGTGGATAACCGTATT
ACCGCCTTTGAGTGAGCTGATACCGCTCGCCGCAGCCGAACGACCGAGCGCAGCGAGTCAGTGAGCGAGG
AAGCGGAAGAGCGCCCACCTGCTCATGATCGGCGCGCCACTTTGATAAATGTTCCTCGCTGACGTAAGAA
GACATTAGTAATGGTTATAATATATAGCTTTCTATGAATGTATGGTGAGAAAATGTCTGTTCACTGATTT
TGAGTTTGGAATAAAAGCATTTGCGTTTGGTTTATCATTGCGTTTATACAAGGACAGAGATCCACTGAGC
TGGAATAGCTTAAAACCATTATCAGAACAAAATAAACCATTTTTTGTTAAGAATCAGAGCATAGTAAACA
ACAGAAACAACCTAAGAGAGGTAACTTGTCCAAGAAGATAGCTAATTATATCTATTTTATAAAAGTTATC
ATAGTTTGTAAGTCACAAAAGATGCAAATAACAGAGAAACTAGGAGACTTGAGAATATACATTCTTGTAT
ATTTGTATTCGAGATTGTGAAAATTTGACCATAAGTTTAAATTCTTAAAAAGATATATCTGATCTAGATG
ATGGTTATAGACTGTAATTTTACCACATGTTTAATGATGGATAGTGACACACATGACACATCGACAACAC
TATAGCATCTTATTTAGATTACAACATGAAATTTTTCTGTAATACATGTCTTTGTACATAATTTAAAAGT
AATTCCTAAGAAATATATTTATACAAGGAGTTTAAAGAAAACATAGCATAAAGTTCAATGAGTAGTAAAA
ACCATATACAGTATATAGCATAAAGTTCAATGAGTTTATTACAAAAGCATTGGTTCACTTTCTGTAACAC
GACGTTAAACCTTCGTCTCCAATAGGAGCGCTACTGATTCAACATGCCAATATATACTAAATACGTTTCT
ACAGTCAAATGCTTTAACGTTTCATGATTAAGTGACTATTTACCGTCAATCCTTTCCCATTCCTCCCACT
AATCCAACTTTTTAATTACTCTTAAATCACCACTAAGCTTCGAATCCATCCAAAACCACAATATAAAAAC
AGAACTCTCGTAACTCAATCATCGCAAAACAAAACAAAACAAAACAAAAACCCCAAAAAGAAAGAATAAC
CTGCAGGTAGATCGCTCGTCGACATGGATAAGAAGTACTCTATCGGACTCGATATCGGAACTAACTCTGT
GGGATGGGCTGTGATCACCGATGAGTACAAGGTGCCATCTAAGAAGTTCAAGGTTCTCGGAAACACCGAT
AGGCACTCTATCAAGAAAAACCTTATCGGTGCTCTCCTCTTCGATTCTGGTGAAACTGCTGAGGCTACCA
GACTCAAGAGAACCGCTAGAAGAAGGTACACCAGAAGAAAGAACAGGATCTGCTACCTCCAAGAGATCTT
CTCTAACGAGATGGCTAAAGTGGATGATTCATTCTTCCACAGGCTCGAAGAGTCATTCCTCGTGGAAGAA
GATAAGAAGCACGAGAGGCACCCTATCTTCGGAAACATCGTTGATGAGGTGGCATACCACGAGAAGTACC
CTACTATCTACCACCTCAGAAAGAAGCTCGTTGATTCTACTGATAAGGCTGATCTCAGGCTCATCTACCT
CGCTCTCGCTCACATGATCAAGTTCAGAGGACACTTCCTCATCGAGGGTGATCTCAACCCTGATAACTCT
GATGTGGATAAGTTGTTCATCCAGCTCGTGCAGACCTACAACCAGCTTTTCGAAGAGAACCCTATCAACG
CTTCAGGTGTGGATGCTAAGGCTATCCTCTCTGCTAGGCTCTCTAAGTCAAGAAGGCTTGAGAACCTCAT
TGCTCAGCTCCCTGGTGAGAAGAAGAACGGACTTTTCGGAAACTTGATCGCTCTCTCTCTCGGACTCACC
CCTAACTTCAAGTCTAACTTCGATCTCGCTGAGGATGCAAAGCTCCAGCTCTCAAAGGATACCTACGATG
ATGATCTCGATAACCTCCTCGCTCAGATCGGAGATCAGTACGCTGATTTGTTCCTCGCTGCTAAGAACCT
CTCTGATGCTATCCTCCTCAGTGATATCCTCAGAGTGAACACCGAGATCACCAAGGCTCCACTCTCAGCT
TCTATGATCAAGAGATACGATGAGCACCACCAGGATCTCACACTTCTCAAGGCTCTTGTTAGACAGCAGC
TCCCAGAGAAGTACAAAGAGATTTTCTTCGATCAGTCTAAGAACGGATACGCTGGTTACATCGATGGTGG
TGCATCTCAAGAAGAGTTCTACAAGTTCATCAAGCCTATCCTCGAGAAGATGGATGGAACCGAGGAACTC
CTCGTGAAGCTCAATAGAGAGGATCTTCTCAGAAAGCAGAGGACCTTCGATAACGGATCTATCCCTCATC
AGATCCACCTCGGAGAGTTGCACGCTATCCTTAGAAGGCAAGAGGATTTCTACCCATTCCTCAAGGATAA
CAGGGAAAAGATTGAGAAGATTCTCACCTTCAGAATCCCTTACTACGTGGGACCTCTCGCTAGAGGAAAC
TCAAGATTCGCTTGGATGACCAGAAAGTCTGAGGAAACCATCACCCCTTGGAACTTCGAAGAGGTGGTGG
ATAAGGGTGCTAGTGCTCAGTCTTTCATCGAGAGGATGACCAACTTCGATAAGAACCTTCCAAACGAGAA
GGTGCTCCCTAAGCACTCTTTGCTCTACGAGTACTTCACCGTGTACAACGAGTTGACCAAGGTTAAGTAC
GTGACCGAGGGAATGAGGAAGCCTGCTTTTTTGTCAGGTGAGCAAAAGAAGGCTATCGTTGATCTCTTGT
TCAAGACCAACAGAAAGGTGACCGTGAAGCAGCTCAAAGAGGATTACTTCAAGAAAATCGAGTGCTTCGA
TTCAGTTGAGATTTCTGGTGTTGAGGATAGGTTCAACGCATCTCTCGGAACCTACCACGATCTCCTCAAG
ATCATTAAGGATAAGGATTTCTTGGATAACGAGGAAAACGAGGATATCTTGGAGGATATCGTTCTTACCC
TCACCCTCTTTGAAGATAGAGAGATGATTGAAGAAAGGCTCAAGACCTACGCTCATCTCTTCGATGATAA
GGTGATGAAGCAGTTGAAGAGAAGAAGATACACTGGTTGGGGAAGGCTCTCAAGAAAGCTCATTAACGGA
ATCAGGGATAAGCAGTCTGGAAAGACAATCCTTGATTTCCTCAAGTCTGATGGATTCGCTAACAGAAACT
TCATGCAGCTCATCCACGATGATTCTCTCACCTTTAAAGAGGATATCCAGAAGGCTCAGGTTTCAGGACA
GGGTGATAGTCTCCATGAGCATATCGCTAACCTCGCTGGATCTCCTGCAATCAAGAAGGGAATCCTCCAG
ACTGTGAAGGTTGTGGATGAGTTGGTGAAGGTGATGGGAAGGCATAAGCCTGAGAACATCGTGATCGAAA
TGGCTAGAGAGAACCAGACCACTCAGAAGGGACAGAAGAACTCTAGGGAAAGGATGAAGAGGATCGAGGA
AGGTATCAAAGAGCTTGGATCTCAGATCCTCAAAGAGCACCCTGTTGAGAACACTCAGCTCCAGAATGAG
AAGCTCTACCTCTACTACCTCCAGAACGGAAGGGATATGTATGTGGATCAAGAGTTGGATATCAACAGGC
TCTCTGATTACGATGTTGATCATATCGTGCCACAGTCATTCTTGAAGGATGATTCTATCGATAACAAGGT
GCTCACCAGGTCTGATAAGAACAGGGGTAAGAGTGATAACGTGCCAAGTGAAGAGGTTGTGAAGAAAATG
AAGAACTATTGGAGGCAGCTCCTCAACGCTAAGCTCATCACTCAGAGAAAGTTCGATAACTTGACTAAGG
CTGAGAGGGGAGGACTCTCTGAATTGGATAAGGCAGGATTCATCAAGAGGCAGCTTGTGGAAACCAGGCA
GATCACTAAGCACGTTGCACAGATCCTCGATTCTAGGATGAACACCAAGTACGATGAGAACGATAAGTTG
ATCAGGGAAGTGAAGGTTATCACCCTCAAGTCAAAGCTCGTGTCTGATTTCAGAAAGGATTTCCAATTCT
ACAAGGTGAGGGAAATCAACAACTACCACCACGCTCACGATGCTTACCTTAACGCTGTTGTTGGAACCGC
TCTCATCAAGAAGTATCCTAAGCTCGAGTCAGAGTTCGTGTACGGTGATTACAAGGTGTACGATGTGAGG
AAGATGATCGCTAAGTCTGAGCAAGAGATCGGAAAGGCTACCGCTAAGTATTTCTTCTACTCTAACATCA
TGAATTTCTTCAAGACCGAGATTACCCTCGCTAACGGTGAGATCAGAAAGAGGCCACTCATCGAGACAAA
CGGTGAAACAGGTGAGATCGTGTGGGATAAGGGAAGGGATTTCGCTACCGTTAGAAAGGTGCTCTCTATG
CCACAGGTGAACATCGTTAAGAAAACCGAGGTGCAGACCGGTGGATTCTCTAAAGAGTCTATCCTCCCTA
AGAGGAACTCTGATAAGCTCATTGCTAGGAAGAAGGATTGGGACCCTAAGAAATACGGTGGTTTCGATTC
TCCTACCGTGGCTTACTCTGTTCTCGTTGTGGCTAAGGTTGAGAAGGGAAAGAGTAAGAAGCTCAAGTCT
GTTAAGGAACTTCTCGGAATCACTATCATGGAAAGGTCATCTTTCGAGAAGAACCCAATCGATTTCCTCG
AGGCTAAGGGATACAAAGAGGTTAAGAAGGATCTCATCATCAAGCTCCCAAAGTACTCACTCTTCGAACT
CGAGAACGGTAGAAAGAGGATGCTCGCTTCTGCTGGTGAGCTTCAAAAGGGAAACGAGCTTGCTCTCCCA
TCTAAGTACGTTAACTTTCTTTACCTCGCTTCTCACTACGAGAAGTTGAAGGGATCTCCAGAAGATAACG
AGCAGAAGCAACTTTTCGTTGAGCAGCACAAGCACTACTTGGATGAGATCATCGAGCAGATCTCTGAGTT
CTCTAAAAGGGTGATCCTCGCTGATGCAAACCTCGATAAGGTGTTGTCTGCTTACAACAAGCACAGAGAT
AAGCCTATCAGGGAACAGGCAGAGAACATCATCCATCTCTTCACCCTTACCAACCTCGGTGCTCCTGCTG
CTTTCAAGTACTTCGATACAACCATCGATAGGAAGAGATACACCTCTACCAAAGAAGTGCTCGATGCTAC
CCTCATCCATCAGTCTATCACTGGACTCTACGAGACTAGGATCGATCTCTCACAGCTCGGTGGTGATTCA
AGGGCTGATCCTAAGAAGAAGAGGAAGGTTTGACGTCGACGATATGAAGATGAAGATGAAATATTTGGTG
TGTCAAATAAAAAGCTTGTGTGCTTAAGTTTGTGTTTTTTTCTTGGCTTGTTGTGTTATGAATTTGTGGC
TTTTTCTAATATTAAATGAATGTAAGATCACATTATAATGAATAAACAAATGTTTCTATAATCCATTGTG
AATGTTTTGTTGGATCTCTTCTGCAGCATATAACTACTGTATGTGCTATGGTATGGACTATGGAATATGA
TTAAAGATAAGCCAGAGCTCTGGTGACGGACGTGGGCAGGTGTGATGAAAAGCCTTAGGGTCAGGTGGCA
CTTTTCGGGGAAATGTGCGATGAACCCCTATTTGTTTATTTTTCTAAATACATTCAAATATGTATCCGCT
AATGAGACAATAACCCTGATAAATGCTTCAATTATATTGAAAAAGGAAGAGTATGAGTATCCAACATTTC
CGTGTCGCCCTTATTCCCTTTTTTGCGGCCTTCTGCCTTCCTGTTTTTGCTCACCCAGAAACGCTGGTGA
AAGTAAAAGATGCTGAAGATCAGTTGGGTGCCCGAGTGGGTTACATTGAACTGGATCTCAACAGCGGCAA
AATCTTAGAGAGTTTTCGCCCCGAAGAACGCTTCCCAATGATGAGCACTTTCAAAGTTCTGCTATGTGGC
GCGGTGTTATCCCGTATTGATGCTGGGCAAGAGCAACTCGGTCGCCGCATACACTATTCTCAGAATGACT
TGGTTGAGTATTCACCAGTCACAGAAAAGCATCTTACGGATGGCATGACAGTAAGAGAATTATGTAGTGC
TGCCATAACCATGAGTGATAACACTGCGGCCAACTTACTTCTGACAACGATTGGAGGACCGAAGGAGCTA
ACCGCTTTTTTGCACAACATGGGGGATCATGTAACTCGCCTTGATCGTTGGGAACCGGAGCTGAATGAAG
CCATACCAAACGACGAGCGTGACACCACGATGCCTGTAGCAATGGCAACAACTCTCCGCAAACTATTAAC
TGGCGAACTACTTACTCTTGCTTCACGCCAGCAACTCATTGACTGGATGGAGGCGGACAAAGTTGCAGGA
CCACTTCTGCGCTCGGCACTTCCGGCTGGCTGGTTTATTGCTGATAAATCTGGAGCCGGTGAGCGTGGGT
CTCGCGGTATCATTGCAGCACTGGGGCCAGATGGTAAGCCCTCCCGTATCGTAGTTATCTACACGACGGG
GAGTCAGGCAACTATGGATGAACGAAATAGACAGATCGCTGAGATAGGTGCCTCACTGATTAAGCATTGG
TAACTGTCAGACGAAGGGAAATAAATAGTAGCCCGCCTGATGTGCGGGCTTTTTTTTGGTGGTGGTTACC
AGTGTCGCTTAGCTACCGTAGGTCCTCTTAGGCGGTCCGATTAGCGACATAGTCATCAAT
